Addgene plasmid #75623: WNK1 gRNA (BRDN0001147437)
Purpose: 3rd generation lentiviral gRNA plasmid targeting human WNK1
Depositing lab: John Doench & David Root. Depositing organization: Broad Institute. Publication: Optimized sgRNA design to maximize activity and minimize off-target effects of CRISPR-Cas9. Doench JG, Fusi N, Sullender M, Hegde M, Vaimberg EW, Donovan KF, Smith I, Tothova Z, Wilen C, Orchard R, Virgin HW, Listgarten J, Root DE. Nat Biotechnol. 2016 Jan 18. doi: 10.1038/nbt.3437. PubMed 26780180.
Backbone
  Vector backbone: lentiGuide-Puro
  Backbone manufacturer: Zhang Lab (Addgene plasmid # 52963)
  Vector type: Mammalian Expression, Lentiviral, CRISPR
  Selectable markers: Puromycin
Growth in bacteria
  Bacterial resistance: Ampicillin, 100 μg/mL
  Growth temperature: 37°C
  Growth strain: DH5alpha
  Copy number: High Copy
Gene/Insert
  Gene/Insert name: WNK1 (alt names: WNK1; NM_001184985.1)
  gRNA/shRNA sequence: GCTGATGGGACGGTTGACAG
  Species: H. sapiens (human)
  Entrez Gene: WNK1 (a.k.a. HSAN2, HSN2, KDP, PPP1R167, PRKWNK1, PSK, p65)
  Promoter: hU6
  Cloning method: Unknown
  Sequencing primers: 5′ U6-F; 3′ pS2-R
Terms and licenses: Academic/Nonprofit Terms; Industry Terms: Not Available to Industry
Depositor comments: The gRNA was designed to target the following Genbank reference sequence(s): NM_001184985.1,NM_014823.2,NM_018979.3,NM_213655.4. Note that this plasmid does NOT contain Cas9. It should be used in conjunction with lentiCas9-Blast (Addgene #52962) or otherwise with cell lines already expressing Cas9. Browse the full kinome gRNA library at http://www.addgene.org/pooled-library/broadgpp-human-kinome/ or visit http://www.broadinstitute.org/rnai/public/ for detailed protocols and information.
How to cite: WNK1 gRNA (BRDN0001147437) was a gift from John Doench & David Root (Addgene plasmid # 75623 ; http://n2t.net/addgene:75623 ; RRID:Addgene_75623)
