[The description below was written by a language model from this plasmid's Addgene catalogue record and pLannotate feature annotations shown in this document.]
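Description:
WNK1 gRNA (BRDN0001147437) is a third-generation lentiviral CRISPR guide plasmid built on the lentiGuide-Puro backbone, carrying a single guide RNA directed against human WNK1, a gene in a human kinome-targeting gRNA collection. The assembled sequence is 8,323 nt. In bacteria it is maintained at high copy through a ColE1/pUC-type origin and selected with ampicillin via the β-lactamase gene. An f1 origin, an SV40 origin and poly(A) signal, and lac, T7 and T3 remnants are also annotated in the plasmid backbone.

The lentiviral transfer cassette begins with an RSV promoter fused to a truncated HIV-1 5' LTR, which makes genomic RNA production Tat-independent. This is followed by the Ψ packaging signal with a partial gag sequence and the Rev response element for nuclear export of the unspliced genome. Downstream, a human U6 RNA polymerase III promoter drives the WNK1-specific spacer joined to the Streptococcus pyogenes Cas9 guide scaffold, and a cPPT/CTS element sits just after it to aid nuclear import of the viral DNA. A separate EF-1α core promoter with its intron A expresses puromycin N-acetyltransferase for selecting transduced mammalian cells. The WPRE enhances transcript expression, and the ΔU3 3' LTR makes the integrated provirus self-inactivating.

The plasmid does not encode Cas9, so it is meant for use with a separate Cas9 lentiviral vector or in cells that already express Cas9. The guide was designed against several WNK1 reference transcripts, and the construct is typically used for stable, puromycin-selectable knockout of WNK1 in human cells. The cloning method is not recorded.
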