Features (pLannotate 1.2.2; 29 found; start..end, strand, type, name):
     14..80      +  CDS            small t antigen (fragment): SV40 (simian virus 40) small t antigen
    106..317     +  promoter       EF-1α core promoter: core promoter for human elongation factor EF-1α
    318..1256    +  intron         EF-1α intron A: intron upstream of the start codon of human EF-1α
   1278..1877    +  CDS            PuroR (fragment): puromycin N-acetyltransferase; pac from Streptomyces; confers resistance to puromycin
   1893..2481    +  misc_feature   WPRE: woodchuck hepatitis virus posttranscriptional regulatory element
   2532..2551    +  misc_feature   cPPT/CTS (fragment): central polypurine tract and central termination sequence of HIV-1
   2553..2786    +  LTR            3' LTR (ΔU3): self-inactivating 3' long terminal repeat (LTR) from HIV-1
   2864..2985    +  polyA_signal   SV40 poly(A) signal: SV40 polyadenylation signal
   3025..3160    +  rep_origin     SV40 ori: SV40 origin of replication
   3181..3199    -  promoter       T7 promoter: promoter for bacteriophage T7 RNA polymerase
   3207..3362    +  CDS            lacZα (fragment): LacZα fragment of β-galactosidase; lacZ fragment
   3367..3795    +  rep_origin     f1 ori (sequence partly withheld): f1 bacteriophage origin of replication; arrow indicates direction of (+) strand synthesis
   3848..3952    +  promoter       AmpR promoter: bla
   3953..4813    +  CDS            AmpR: β-lactamase; bla; confers resistance to ampicillin, carbenicillin, and related antibiotics
   4984..5572    +  rep_origin     ori: high-copy-number ColE1/pMB1/pBR322/pUC origin of replication
   5755..5847    +  CDS            lacI (fragment): lac repressor; lacI; The lac repressor binds to the lac operator to inhibit transcription in E. coli. This inhibition can be relieved by adding lactose or isopropyl-β-D-thiogalactopyranoside (IPTG).
   5860..5881    +  protein_bind   CAP binding site: CAP binding activates transcription in the presence of cAMP. E. coli catabolite activator protein
   5896..5926    +  promoter       lac promoter: promoter for the E. coli lac operon
   5934..5950    +  protein_bind   lac operator: The lac repressor binds to the lac operator to inhibit transcription in E. coli. This inhibition can be relieved by adding lactose or isopropyl-β-D-thiogalactopyranoside (IPTG). lac repressor encoded by lacI
   5995..6013    +  promoter       T3 promoter: promoter for bacteriophage T3 RNA polymerase
   6041..6267    +  promoter       RSV promoter: Rous sarcoma virus enhancer/promoter
   6268..6448    +  LTR            5' LTR (truncated): truncated 5' long terminal repeat (LTR) from HIV-1
   6495..6620    +  misc_feature   HIV-1 Ψ: packaging signal of human immunodeficiency virus type 1
   6604..6967    +  CDS            HIV-1 gag (fragment): gag protein from human immunodeficiency virus 1; gag
   7113..7346    +  misc_feature   RRE: The Rev response element (RRE) of HIV-1 allows for Rev-dependent mRNA export from the nucleus to the cytoplasm.
   7723..7749    +  CDS            Rev (fragment): human immunodeficiency virus 1 (HIV-1) Rev protein; rev; enhances nuclear export of unspliced and incompletely spliced viral mRNAs
   7753..7993    +  promoter       U6 promoter: RNA polymerase III promoter for human U6 snRNA
   8023..8098    +  misc_RNA       gRNA scaffold: guide RNA scaffold for the Streptococcus pyogenes CRISPR/Cas9 system
   8154..8271    +  misc_feature   cPPT/CTS: central polypurine tract and central termination sequence of HIV-1
>Addgene plasmid #75623 | WNK1 gRNA (BRDN0001147437) | addgene full sequence | sequence record 184242 | Addgene Assembled Sequence
CCCGGGTGCAAAGATGGATAAAGTTTTAAACAGAGAGGAATCTTTGCAGCTAATGGACCTTCTAGGTCTT
GAAAGGAGTGGGAATTGGCTCCGGTGCCCGTCAGTGGGCAGAGCGCACATCGCCCACAGTCCCCGAGAAG
TTGGGGGGAGGGGTCGGCAATTGATCCGGTGCCTAGAGAAGGTGGCGCGGGGTAAACTGGGAAAGTGATG
TCGTGTACTGGCTCCGCCTTTTTCCCGAGGGTGGGGGAGAACCGTATATAAGTGCAGTAGTCGCCGTGAA
CGTTCTTTTTCGCAACGGGTTTGCCGCCAGAACACAGGTAAGTGCCGTGTGTGGTTCCCGCGGGCCTGGC
CTCTTTACGGGTTATGGCCCTTGCGTGCCTTGAATTACTTCCACCTGGCTGCAGTACGTGATTCTTGATC
CCGAGCTTCGGGTTGGAAGTGGGTGGGAGAGTTCGAGGCCTTGCGCTTAAGGAGCCCCTTCGCCTCGTGC
TTGAGTTGAGGCCTGGCCTGGGCGCTGGGGCCGCCGCGTGCGAATCTGGTGGCACCTTCGCGCCTGTCTC
GCTGCTTTCGATAAGTCTCTAGCCATTTAAAATTTTTGATGACCTGCTGCGACGCTTTTTTTCTGGCAAG
ATAGTCTTGTAAATGCGGGCCAAGATCTGCACACTGGTATTTCGGTTTTTGGGGCCGCGGGCGGCGACGG
GGCCCGTGCGTCCCAGCGCACATGTTCGGCGAGGCGGGGCCTGCGAGCGCGGCCACCGAGAATCGGACGG
GGGTAGTCTCAAGCTGGCCGGCCTGCTCTGGTGCCTGGCCTCGCGCCGCCGTGTATCGCCCCGCCCTGGG
CGGCAAGGCTGGCCCGGTCGGCACCAGTTGCGTGAGCGGAAAGATGGCCGCTTCCCGGCCCTGCTGCAGG
GAGCTCAAAATGGAGGACGCGGCGCTCGGGAGAGCGGGCGGGTGAGTCACCCACACAAAGGAAAAGGGCC
TTTCCGTCCTCAGCCGTCGCTTCATGTGACTCCACGGAGTACCGGGCGCCGTCCAGGCACCTCGATTAGT
TCTCGAGCTTTTGGAGTACGTCGTCTTTAGGTTGGGGGGAGGGGTTTTATGCGATGGAGTTTCCCCACAC
TGAGTGGGTGGAGACTGAAGTTAGGCCAGCTTGGCACTTGATGTAATTCTCCTTGGAATTTGCCCTTTTT
GAGTTTGGATCTTGGTTCATTCTCAAGCCTCAGACAGTGGTTCAAAGTTTTTTTCTTCCATTTCAGGTGT
CGTGACGTACGGCCACCATGACCGAGTACAAGCCCACGGTGCGCCTCGCCACCCGCGACGACGTCCCCAG
GGCCGTACGCACCCTCGCCGCCGCGTTCGCCGACTACCCCGCCACGCGCCACACCGTCGATCCGGACCGC
CACATCGAGCGGGTCACCGAGCTGCAAGAACTCTTCCTCACGCGCGTCGGGCTCGACATCGGCAAGGTGT
GGGTCGCGGACGACGGCGCCGCCGTGGCGGTCTGGACCACGCCGGAGAGCGTCGAAGCGGGGGCGGTGTT
CGCCGAGATCGGCCCGCGCATGGCCGAGTTGAGCGGTTCCCGGCTGGCCGCGCAGCAACAGATGGAAGGC
CTCCTGGCGCCGCACCGGCCCAAGGAGCCCGCGTGGTTCCTGGCCACCGTCGGAGTCTCGCCCGACCACC
AGGGCAAGGGTCTGGGCAGCGCCGTCGTGCTCCCCGGAGTGGAGGCGGCCGAGCGCGCCGGGGTGCCCGC
CTTCCTGGAGACCTCCGCGCCCCGCAACCTCCCCTTCTACGAGCGGCTCGGCTTCACCGTCACCGCCGAC
GTCGAGGTGCCCGAAGGACCGCGCACCTGGTGCATGACCCGCAAGCCCGGTGCCTGAACGCGTTAAGTCG
ACAATCAACCTCTGGATTACAAAATTTGTGAAAGATTGACTGGTATTCTTAACTATGTTGCTCCTTTTAC
GCTATGTGGATACGCTGCTTTAATGCCTTTGTATCATGCTATTGCTTCCCGTATGGCTTTCATTTTCTCC
TCCTTGTATAAATCCTGGTTGCTGTCTCTTTATGAGGAGTTGTGGCCCGTTGTCAGGCAACGTGGCGTGG
TGTGCACTGTGTTTGCTGACGCAACCCCCACTGGTTGGGGCATTGCCACCACCTGTCAGCTCCTTTCCGG
GACTTTCGCTTTCCCCCTCCCTATTGCCACGGCGGAACTCATCGCCGCCTGCCTTGCCCGCTGCTGGACA
GGGGCTCGGCTGTTGGGCACTGACAATTCCGTGGTGTTGTCGGGGAAATCATCGTCCTTTCCTTGGCTGC
TCGCCTGTGTTGCCACCTGGATTCTGCGCGGGACGTCCTTCTGCTACGTCCCTTCGGCCCTCAATCCAGC
GGACCTTCCTTCCCGCGGCCTGCTGCCGGCTCTGCGGCCTCTTCCGCGTCTTCGCCTTCGCCCTCAGACG
AGTCGGATCTCCCTTTGGGCCGCCTCCCCGCGTCGACTTTAAGACCAATGACTTACAAGGCAGCTGTAGA
TCTTAGCCACTTTTTAAAAGAAAAGGGGGGACTGGAAGGGCTAATTCACTCCCAACGAAGACAAGATCTG
CTTTTTGCTTGTACTGGGTCTCTCTGGTTAGACCAGATCTGAGCCTGGGAGCTCTCTGGCTAACTAGGGA
ACCCACTGCTTAAGCCTCAATAAAGCTTGCCTTGAGTGCTTCAAGTAGTGTGTGCCCGTCTGTTGTGTGA
CTCTGGTAACTAGAGATCCCTCAGACCCTTTTAGTCAGTGTGGAAAATCTCTAGCAGTACGTATAGTAGT
TCATGTCATCTTATTATTCAGTATTTATAACTTGCAAAGAAATGAATATCAGAGAGTGAGAGGAACTTGT
TTATTGCAGCTTATAATGGTTACAAATAAAGCAATAGCATCACAAATTTCACAAATAAAGCATTTTTTTC
ACTGCATTCTAGTTGTGGTTTGTCCAAACTCATCAATGTATCTTATCATGTCTGGCTCTAGCTATCCCGC
CCCTAACTCCGCCCATCCCGCCCCTAACTCCGCCCAGTTCCGCCCATTCTCCGCCCCATGGCTGACTAAT
TTTTTTTATTTATGCAGAGGCCGAGGCCGCCTCGGCCTCTGAGCTATTCCAGAAGTAGTGAGGAGGCTTT
TTTGGAGGCCTAGGGACGTACCCAATTCGCCCTATAGTGAGTCGTATTACGCGCGCTCACTGGCCGTCGT
TTTACAACGTCGTGACTGGGAAAACCCTGGCGTTACCCAACTTAATCGCCTTGCAGCACATCCCCCTTTC
GCCAGCTGGCGTAATAGCGAAGAGGCCCGCACCGATCGCCCTTCCCAACAGTTGCGCAGCCTGAATGGCG
AATGGG
[124 nt withheld, positions 3367-3490]
C
[91 nt withheld, positions 3492-3582]
A
[49 nt withheld, positions 3584-3632]
CCTTTGACGTTGGAGTCCACGTTCTTT
[37 nt withheld, positions 3660-3696]
ACCCTATCTCGGTCTATTCTTTTGATTTATAAGGGATTTTGCCGATTTCGGCCTATTGGTTAAAAAATGA
GCTGATTTAACAAAAATTTAACGCGAATTTTAACAAAATATTAACGCTTACAATTTAGGTGGCACTTTTC
GGGGAAATGTGCGCGGAACCCCTATTTGTTTATTTTTCTAAATACATTCAAATATGTATCCGCTCATGAG
ACAATAACCCTGATAAATGCTTCAATAATATTGAAAAAGGAAGAGTATGAGTATTCAACATTTCCGTGTC
GCCCTTATTCCCTTTTTTGCGGCATTTTGCCTTCCTGTTTTTGCTCACCCAGAAACGCTGGTGAAAGTAA
AAGATGCTGAAGATCAGTTGGGTGCACGAGTGGGTTACATCGAACTGGATCTCAACAGCGGTAAGATCCT
TGAGAGTTTTCGCCCCGAAGAACGTTTTCCAATGATGAGCACTTTTAAAGTTCTGCTATGTGGCGCGGTA
TTATCCCGTATTGACGCCGGGCAAGAGCAACTCGGTCGCCGCATACACTATTCTCAGAATGACTTGGTTG
AGTACTCACCAGTCACAGAAAAGCATCTTACGGATGGCATGACAGTAAGAGAATTATGCAGTGCTGCCAT
AACCATGAGTGATAACACTGCGGCCAACTTACTTCTGACAACGATCGGAGGACCGAAGGAGCTAACCGCT
TTTTTGCACAACATGGGGGATCATGTAACTCGCCTTGATCGTTGGGAACCGGAGCTGAATGAAGCCATAC
CAAACGACGAGCGTGACACCACGATGCCTGTAGCAATGGCAACAACGTTGCGCAAACTATTAACTGGCGA
ACTACTTACTCTAGCTTCCCGGCAACAATTAATAGACTGGATGGAGGCGGATAAAGTTGCAGGACCACTT
CTGCGCTCGGCCCTTCCGGCTGGCTGGTTTATTGCTGATAAATCTGGAGCCGGTGAGCGTGGGTCTCGCG
GTATCATTGCAGCACTGGGGCCAGATGGTAAGCCCTCCCGTATCGTAGTTATCTACACGACGGGGAGTCA
GGCAACTATGGATGAACGAAATAGACAGATCGCTGAGATAGGTGCCTCACTGATTAAGCATTGGTAACTG
TCAGACCAAGTTTACTCATATATACTTTAGATTGATTTAAAACTTCATTTTTAATTTAAAAGGATCTAGG
TGAAGATCCTTTTTGATAATCTCATGACCAAAATCCCTTAACGTGAGTTTTCGTTCCACTGAGCGTCAGA
CCCCGTAGAAAAGATCAAAGGATCTTCTTGAGATCCTTTTTTTCTGCGCGTAATCTGCTGCTTGCAAACA
AAAAAACCACCGCTACCAGCGGTGGTTTGTTTGCCGGATCAAGAGCTACCAACTCTTTTTCCGAAGGTAA
CTGGCTTCAGCAGAGCGCAGATACCAAATACTGTTCTTCTAGTGTAGCCGTAGTTAGGCCACCACTTCAA
GAACTCTGTAGCACCGCCTACATACCTCGCTCTGCTAATCCTGTTACCAGTGGCTGCTGCCAGTGGCGAT
AAGTCGTGTCTTACCGGGTTGGACTCAAGACGATAGTTACCGGATAAGGCGCAGCGGTCGGGCTGAACGG
GGGGTTCGTGCACACAGCCCAGCTTGGAGCGAACGACCTACACCGAACTGAGATACCTACAGCGTGAGCT
ATGAGAAAGCGCCACGCTTCCCGAAGGGAGAAAGGCGGACAGGTATCCGGTAAGCGGCAGGGTCGGAACA
GGAGAGCGCACGAGGGAGCTTCCAGGGGGAAACGCCTGGTATCTTTATAGTCCTGTCGGGTTTCGCCACC
TCTGACTTGAGCGTCGATTTTTGTGATGCTCGTCAGGGGGGCGGAGCCTATGGAAAAACGCCAGCAACGC
GGCCTTTTTACGGTTCCTGGCCTTTTGCTGGCCTTTTGCTCACATGTTCTTTCCTGCGTTATCCCCTGAT
TCTGTGGATAACCGTATTACCGCCTTTGAGTGAGCTGATACCGCTCGCCGCAGCCGAACGACCGAGCGCA
GCGAGTCAGTGAGCGAGGAAGCGGAAGAGCGCCCAATACGCAAACCGCCTCTCCCCGCGCGTTGGCCGAT
TCATTAATGCAGCTGGCACGACAGGTTTCCCGACTGGAAAGCGGGCAGTGAGCGCAACGCAATTAATGTG
AGTTAGCTCACTCATTAGGCACCCCAGGCTTTACACTTTATGCTTCCGGCTCGTATGTTGTGTGGAATTG
TGAGCGGATAACAATTTCACACAGGAAACAGCTATGACCATGATTACGCCAAGCGCGCAATTAACCCTCA
CTAAAGGGAACAAAAGCTGGAGCTGCAAGCTTAATGTAGTCTTATGCAATACTCTTGTAGTCTTGCAACA
TGGTAACGATGAGTTAGCAACATGCCTTACAAGGAGAGAAAAAGCACCGTGCATGCCGATTGGTGGAAGT
AAGGTGGTACGATCGTGCCTTATTAGGAAGGCAACAGACGGGTCTGACATGGATTGGACGAACCACTGAA
TTGCCGCATTGCAGAGATATTGTATTTAAGTGCCTAGCTCGATACATAAACGGGTCTCTCTGGTTAGACC
AGATCTGAGCCTGGGAGCTCTCTGGCTAACTAGGGAACCCACTGCTTAAGCCTCAATAAAGCTTGCCTTG
AGTGCTTCAAGTAGTGTGTGCCCGTCTGTTGTGTGACTCTGGTAACTAGAGATCCCTCAGACCCTTTTAG
TCAGTGTGGAAAATCTCTAGCAGTGGCGCCCGAACAGGGACTTGAAAGCGAAAGGGAAACCAGAGGAGCT
CTCTCGACGCAGGACTCGGCTTGCTGAAGCGCGCACGGCAAGAGGCGAGGGGCGGCGACTGGTGAGTACG
CCAAAAATTTTGACTAGCGGAGGCTAGAAGGAGAGAGATGGGTGCGAGAGCGTCAGTATTAAGCGGGGGA
GAATTAGATCGCGATGGGAAAAAATTCGGTTAAGGCCAGGGGGAAAGAAAAAATATAAATTAAAACATAT
AGTATGGGCAAGCAGGGAGCTAGAACGATTCGCAGTTAATCCTGGCCTGTTAGAAACATCAGAAGGCTGT
AGACAAATACTGGGACAGCTACAACCATCCCTTCAGACAGGATCAGAAGAACTTAGATCATTATATAATA
CAGTAGCAACCCTCTATTGTGTGCATCAAAGGATAGAGATAAAAGACACCAAGGAAGCTTTAGACAAGAT
AGAGGAAGAGCAAAACAAAAGTAAGACCACCGCACAGCAAGCGGCCGCTGATCTTCAGACCTGGAGGAGG
AGATATGAGGGACAATTGGAGAAGTGAATTATATAAATATAAAGTAGTAAAAATTGAACCATTAGGAGTA
GCACCCACCAAGGCAAAGAGAAGAGTGGTGCAGAGAGAAAAAAGAGCAGTGGGAATAGGAGCTTTGTTCC
TTGGGTTCTTGGGAGCAGCAGGAAGCACTATGGGCGCAGCGTCAATGACGCTGACGGTACAGGCCAGACA
ATTATTGTCTGGTATAGTGCAGCAGCAGAACAATTTGCTGAGGGCTATTGAGGCGCAACAGCATCTGTTG
CAACTCACAGTCTGGGGCATCAAGCAGCTCCAGGCAAGAATCCTGGCTGTGGAAAGATACCTAAAGGATC
AACAGCTCCTGGGGATTTGGGGTTGCTCTGGAAAACTCATTTGCACCACTGCTGTGCCTTGGAATGCTAG
TTGGAGTAATAAATCTCTGGAACAGATTTGGAATCACACGACCTGGATGGAGTGGGACAGAGAAATTAAC
AATTACACAAGCTTAATACACTCCTTAATTGAAGAATCGCAAAACCAGCAAGAAAAGAATGAACAAGAAT
TATTGGAATTAGATAAATGGGCAAGTTTGTGGAATTGGTTTAACATAACAAATTGGCTGTGGTATATAAA
ATTATTCATAATGATAGTAGGAGGCTTGGTAGGTTTAAGAATAGTTTTTGCTGTACTTTCTATAGTGAAT
AGAGTTAGGCAGGGATATTCACCATTATCGTTTCAGACCCACCTCCCAACCCCGAGGGGACCCAGAGAGG
GCCTATTTCCCATGATTCCTTCATATTTGCATATACGATACAAGGCTGTTAGAGAGATAATTAGAATTAA
TTTGACTGTAAACACAAAGATATTAGTACAAAATACGTGACGTAGAAAGTAATAATTTCTTGGGTAGTTT
GCAGTTTTAAAATTATGTTTTAAAATGGACTATCATATGCTTACCGTAACTTGAAAGTATTTCGATTTCT
TGGCTTTATATATCTTGTGGAAAGGACGAAACACCGGCTGATGGGACGGTTGACAGGTTTTAGAGCTAGA
AATAGCAAGTTAAAATAAGGCTAGTCCGTTATCAACTTGAAAAAGTGGCACCGAGTCGGTGCTTTTTTAA
GCTTGGCGTAACTAGATCTTGAGACAAATGGCAGTATTCATCCACAATTTTAAAAGAAAAGGGGGGATTG
GGGGGTACAGTGCAGGGGAAAGAATAGTAGACATAATAGCAACAGACATACAAACTAAAGAATTACAAAA
ACAAATTACAAAAATTCAAAATTTTCGGGTTTATTACAGGGACAGCAGAGATCCACTTTGGCGCCGGCTC
GAGGGGG
