>Addgene plasmid #75623 | WNK1 gRNA (BRDN0001147437) | depositor partial sequence | sequence record 143083 | Target Sequence
GCTGATGGGACGGTTGACAG
