>Addgene plasmid #75623 | WNK1 gRNA (BRDN0001147437) | addgene partial sequence | sequence record 184241 | hU6-F
GTAGAAAGTAATAATTTCTTGGGTAGTTTGCAGTTTTAAAATTATGTTTTAAAATGGACTATCATATGCT
TACCGTAACTTGAAAGTATTTCGATTTCTTGGCTTTATATATCTTGTGGAAAGGACGAAACACCGGCTGA
TGGGACGGTTGACAGGTTTTAGAGCTAGAAATAGCAAGTTAAAATAAGGCTAGTCCGTTATCAACTTGAA
AAAGTGGCACCGAGTCGGTGCTTTTTTAAGCTTGGCGTAACTAGATCTTGAGACAAATGGCAGTATTCAT
CCACAATTTTAAAAGAAAAGGGGGGATTGGGGGGTACAGTGCAGGGGAAAGAATAGTAGACATAATAGCA
ACAGACATACAAACTAAAGAATTACAAAAACAAATTACAAAAATTCAAAATTTTCGGGTTTATTACAGGG
ACAGCAGAGATCCACTTTGGCGCCGGCTCGAGGGGGCCCGGGTGCAAAGATGGATAAAGTTTTAAACAGA
GAGGAATCTTTGCAGCTAATGGACCTTCTAGGTCTTGAAAGGAGTGGGAATTGGCTCCGGTGCCCGTCAG
TGGGCAGAGC
